Addgene plasmid #159074: pMSR:MSMEG_0678:Dendra
Purpose: T7 expression of C-term fluorescent fusion in E. coli
Depositing lab: Keith Derbyshire & Joseph Wade. Depositing organization: Wadsworth Center, New York State Department of Health. Publication: A Mycobacterial Systems Resource for the Research Community. Judd JA, Canestrari J, Clark R, Joseph A, Lapierre P, Lasek-Nesselquist E, Mir M, Palumbo M, Smith C, Stone M, Upadhyay A, Wirth SE, Dedrick RM, Meier CG, Russell DA, Dills A, Dove E, Kester J, Wolf ID, Zhu J, Rubin ER, Fortune S, Hatfull GF, Gray TA, Wade JT, Derbyshire KM. mBio. 2021 Mar 2;12(2). pii: mBio.02401-20. doi: 10.1128/mBio.02401-20. PubMed 33653882.
Backbone
  Vector backbone: pMSR:Dendra
  Vector type: Bacterial Expression ; Integrating Mycobacterial Expression Vector attL5
Growth in bacteria
  Bacterial resistance: Apramycin, 25 μg/mL
  Growth temperature: 37°C
  Growth strain: DH5alpha
  Copy number: High Copy
Gene/Insert
  Gene/Insert name: MSMEG_0678
  Species: M. smegmatis
  Promoter: pmycTetO
  Tag / fusion protein: Gly-Ala Linker/Dendra2/1x Flag Tag (C terminal on insert)
  Cloning method: Ligation Independent Cloning
  Sequencing primers: 5′ TGATAGAGTTTGTCCTCCCTATCAG; 3′ TCCATATGCACCTTGACACG
Terms and licenses: Academic/Nonprofit Terms; Industry Terms: Not Available to Industry
Depositor comments: NCBI reference sequence: CP000480.1. 5' cloning site: Ase1, destroyed during cloning. 3' cloning site: HindIII, not destroyed during cloning
How to cite: pMSR:MSMEG_0678:Dendra was a gift from Keith Derbyshire & Joseph Wade (Addgene plasmid # 159074 ; http://n2t.net/addgene:159074 ; RRID:Addgene_159074)
