[The description below was written by a language model from this plasmid's Addgene catalogue record and pLannotate feature annotations shown in this document.]
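Description:
pMSR:MSMEG_0678:Dendra is a 5.4 kb E. coli–mycobacteria shuttle plasmid built on the pMSR:Dendra backbone, part of a systematic mycobacterial gene resource. It replicates at high copy in E. coli from a ColE1/pUC-type origin and is selected with apramycin through the aac(3)IV acetyltransferase gene. It has no mycobacterial replication origin. Instead it carries the mycobacteriophage L5 integrase gene, along with a neighbouring fragment of L5 gene 32, so that in mycobacteria it is maintained by site-specific recombination into the chromosomal L5 attachment site as a stable single-copy insertion.

The payload is the Mycobacterium smegmatis open reading frame MSMEG_0678, which the annotation identifies as dcd, the bifunctional dCTP deaminase/dUTPase. It is fused at its C terminus, through a Gly-Ala linker, to the green-to-red photoconvertible fluorescent protein Dendra2, followed by a single FLAG epitope. The record lists the promoter as pmycTetO, a tet-operator-containing mycobacterial promoter. The short "tight TRE" fragments flagged upstream of the gene most likely reflect these tetO sites rather than a mammalian Tet-responsive promoter. A T7 promoter lies between the tetO region and the coding sequence, and a partial T7 terminator follows the FLAG tag, so the same fusion can be expressed in E. coli strains that supply T7 RNA polymerase, which is the stated purpose. The insert was introduced by ligation-independent cloning, which destroyed the 5′ AseI site and kept the 3′ HindIII site.

The design suits tetracycline-regulatable expression of the tagged protein in mycobacteria for fluorescence localisation or photoconversion imaging, and FLAG-based detection or purification in either host.
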