Features (pLannotate 1.2.2; 14 found; start..end, strand, type, name):
     15..32      +  promoter       tight TRE promoter (fragment): Tet-responsive promoter PTight, consisting of seven tet operator sequences followed by the minimal CMV promoter
     46..64      +  promoter       T7 promoter: promoter for bacteriophage T7 RNA polymerase
     80..646     +  CDS            dcd: DCDB_MYCS2 - Experimental evidence at protein level: Swiss-Prot protein existence level 1. Bifunctional enzyme that catalyzes both the deamination of dCTP to dUTP and the hydrolysis of dUTP to dUMP without releasing the toxic dUTP intermediate. From Mycolicibacterium smegmatis (strain ATCC 700084 / mc(2)155) (Mycobacterium smegmatis).
    668..1354    +  CDS            Dendra2: Dendra2 is a photoconvertible green fluorescent protein published in 2006, derived from Dendronephthya sp.. It has high acid sensitivity.
   1394..1414    +  CDS            FLAG (fragment): FLAG® epitope tag, followed by an enterokinase cleavage site
   1423..1465    +  terminator     T7 terminator (fragment): transcription terminator for bacteriophage T7 RNA polymerase
   1671..2471    +  CDS            ApmR: aminoglycoside 3-N-acetyltransferase type IV ; aac(3)IV; confers resistance to apramycin (Paget and Davies, 1996)
   2538..2555    -  misc_feature   MCS (fragment): pBluescript multiple cloning site
   2596..3184    +  rep_origin     ori: high-copy-number ColE1/pMB1/pBR322/pUC origin of replication
   3352..3380    +  misc_feature   MCS (fragment): pUC18/19 multiple cloning site
   3940..5052    +  CDS            33: VINT_BPML5 - Also known as int. Protein inferred from homology: Swiss-Prot protein existence level 3. Integrase is necessary for integration of the phage into the host genome by site-specific recombination. From Mycobacterium phage L5 (Mycobacteriophage L5).
   5114..5218    -  CDS            32 (fragment): VG32_BPML5 - Protein predicted: Swiss-Prot protein existence level 4. From Mycobacterium phage L5 (Mycobacteriophage L5).
   5274..5378    +  CDS            Y4104_STRCO (fragment): Protein inferred from homology: Swiss-Prot protein existence level 3. From Streptomyces coelicolor (strain ATCC BAA-471 / A3(2) / M145).
   5436..8       +  promoter       tight TRE promoter (fragment) (across the origin): Tet-responsive promoter PTight, consisting of seven tet operator sequences followed by the minimal CMV promoter
>Addgene plasmid #159074 | pMSR:MSMEG_0678:Dendra | addgene full sequence | sequence record 315658 | Addgene NGS Result
TGATAGAGTTTGTCCTCCCTATCAGTGATAGATAGGCTTAAGGAGTAATACGACTCACTATAGGGAGAAG
GAGGCCATTATGCTGCTTTCCGATCGTGACATCCGGGCCGAGATCGCCGCGAAACGCCTGGCCCTCGAGC
CGTTCGACGATGCCCTGGTGCAGCCGTCGAGCATCGATGTGCGGCTCGACCGCATGTTCCGGGTGTTCAA
CAACACCCGGTACACGCACATCGACCCCGCGATGCAGCAGGACGAACTGACCACGCTGGTCGAACCCGCC
GAGGGCGAGCCGTTCGTCCTGCACCCGGGGGAGTTCGTGCTGGGGTCGACGCTGGAGCTGTGCACGCTGC
CCGACGACCTGGCCGGCCGGTTGGAGGGCAAGTCGTCACTCGGGCGTCTGGGCCTGCTGACGCACTCGAC
CGCGGGCTTCATCGATCCGGGCTTCTCCGGGCACATCACCCTGGAGCTGTCGAACGTCGCGAACCTGCCC
ATCACATTGTGGCCGGGCATGAAGATCGGGCAGCTGTGCCTGCTGCGGCTCACCAGCCCGGCCGAGAATC
CGTACGGCAGCGCCGCGGTGGGGTCGAAATACCAGGGGCAGCGTGGGCCGACGCCGTCGCGCTCGCACCT
CAACTTCATCAAGTCCAAGCTTGGTGCGGCCGCGGGCAACACGCCTGGCATCAATCTGATCAAGGAGGAC
ATGCGTGTCAAGGTGCATATGGAGGGCAACGTGAACGGTCACGCCTTCGTGATCGAGGGGGAGGGTAAGG
GTAAGCCTTACGAAGGGACCCAGACCGCCAACCTCACCGTCAAGGAGGGCGCCCCTCTCCCATTCTCGTA
CGATATCCTCACTACCGCGGTGCATTACGGGAACCGCGTGTTCACCAAGTACCCCGAGGATATCCCTGAC
TACTTCAAGCAGAGCTTCCCGGAGGGATACTCCTGGGAGCGGACGATGACCTTCGAAGACAAGGGTATCT
GTACGATCCGCAGCGACATCTCGCTGGAAGGGGACTGTTTCTTCCAGAACGTCCGTTTCAAGGGGACCAA
CTTTCCGCCGAACGGCCCGGTCATGCAGAAGAAGACCCTCAAGTGGGAGCCGAGCACGGAGAAGCTGCAC
GTTCGGGACGGCCTCCTGGTCGGCAACATCAACATGGCGCTGCTGCTGGAAGGCGGCGGCCACTACCTAT
GCGACTTCAAGACCACGTACAAAGCGAAGAAGGTCGTCCAGCTGCCCGACGCGCACTTCGTGGACCACCG
CATCGAAATCCTGGGGAACGATTCGGACTACAACAAGGTCAAGTTGTACGAGCACGCTGTGGCACGCTAT
AGCCCGCTCCCGTCGCAGGTCTGGTTCGAAGGCGGCGGCGGGGAGAACCTGTATTTCCAGGACTACAAGG
ACGACGACGACAAGTGATTTAAATAACCCCTTGGGGCCTCTAAACGGGTCTTGAGGGGTTTTTTGTTAAC
TAGCGTACGATCGAATTCCTGCAGCTCACGGTAACTGATGCCGTATTTGCAGTACCAGCGTACGGCCCAC
AGAATGATGTCACGCTGAAAATGCCGGCCTTTGAATGGGTTCATGTGCAGCTCCATCAGCAAAAGGGGAT
GATAAGTTTATCACCACCGACTATTTGCAACAGTGCCGTTGATCGTGCTATGATCGACTGATGTCATCAG
CGGTGGAGTGCAATGTCGTGCAATACGAATGGCGAAAAGCCGAGCTCATCGGTCAGCTTCTCAACCTTGG
GGTTACCCCCGGCGGTGTGCTGCTGGTCCACAGCTCCTTCCGTAGCGTCCGGCCCCTCGAAGATGGGCCA
CTTGGACTGATCGAGGCCCTGCGTGCTACGCTGGGTCCGGGAGGGACGCTCGTCATGCCCTCGTGGTCAG
GTCTGGACGACGAGCCGTTCGATCCTGCCACGTCGCCCGTTACACCGGACCTTGGAGTTGTCTCTGACAC
ATTCTGGCGCCTGCCAAATGTAAAGCGCAGCGCCCATCCATTTGCCTTTGCGGCAGCGGGGCCACAGGCA
GAGCAGATCATCTCTGATCCATTGCCCCTGCCACCTTACTCGCCTGCAAGCCCGGTCGCCCGTGTCCATG
AACTCGATGGGCAGGTACTTCTCCTCGGCGTGGGACACGATGCCAACACGACGCTGCATCTTGCCGAGTT
GATGGCAAAGGTTCCCTATGGGGTGCCGAGACACTGCACCATTCTTCAGGATGGCAAGTTGGTACGCGTC
GATTATCTCGAGAATGACCACTGCTGTGAGCGCTTTGCCTTGGCGGACAGGTGGCTCAAGGAGAAGAGCC
TTCAGAAGGAAGGTCCAGTCGGTCATGCCTTTGCTCGGTTGATCCGCTCCCGCGACATTGTGGCGACAGC
CCTGGGTCAACTGGGCCGAGATCCGTTGATCTTCCTGCATCCGCCAGAGGCGGGATGCGAAGAATGCGAT
GCCGCTCGCCAGTCGATTGGCTGAGCTCATGAGCGGAGAACGAGATGACGTTGGAGGGGCAAGGTCGCGC
TGATTGCTGGGGCAACACGGGGGATCCACTAGTTCCATGAGCGTCAGACCCCGTAGAAAAGATCAAAGGA
TCTTCTTGAGATCCTTTTTTTCTGCGCGTAATCTGCTGCTTGCAAACAAAAAAACCACCGCTACCAGCGG
TGGTTTGTTTGCCGGATCAAGAGCTACCAACTCTTTTTCCGAAGGTAACTGGCTTCAGCAGAGCGCAGAT
ACCAAATACTGTCCTTCTAGTGTAGCCGTAGTTAGGCCACCACTTCAAGAACTCTGTAGCACCGCCTACA
TACCTCGCTCTGCTAATCCTGTTACCAGTGGCTGCTGCCAGTGGCGATAAGTCGTGTCTTACCGGGTTGG
ACTCAAGACGATAGTTACCGGATAAGGCGCAGCGGTCGGGCTGAACGGGGGGTTCGTGCACACAGCCCAG
CTTGGAGCGAACGACCTACACCGAACTGAGATACCTACAGCGTGAGCTATGAGAAAGCGCCACGCTTCCC
GAGGGGAGAAAGGCGGACAGGTATCCGGTAAGCGGCAGGGTCGGAACAGGAGAGCGCACGAGGGAGCTTC
CAGGGGGAAACGCCTGGTATCTTTATAGTCCTGTCGGGTTTCGCCACCTCTGACTTGAGCGTCGATTTTT
GTGATGCTCGTCAGGGGGGCGGAGCCTATGGAAAAACGCCAGCAACGCGGCCTTTTTACGGTTCCTGGCC
TTTTGCTGGCCTTTTGCTCACATGTTCTTTCCTGCGTTATCCCCTGATTCTGTGGATAACCGTATTACCG
CCTTTGAGTGAGCTGATACCGCTCGCCGCAGCCGAACGACCGAGCGCAACGCGTGCGGCCGCGGTACCCG
GGGATCCTCTAGAGTCGACCACCAAGGGCACCATCTCTGCTTGGGCCACCCCGTTGGCCGCAGCCAGCTC
GCTGAGAGCCGTGAACGACAGGGCGAACGCCAGCCCGCCGACGGCGAGGGTTCCGACCGCTGCAACTCCC
GGTGCAACCTTGTCCCGGTCTATTCTCTTCACTGCACCAGCTCCAATCTGGTGTGAATGCCCCTCGTCTG
TTCGCGCAGGCGGGGGGCTCTATTCGTTTGTCAGCATCGAAAGTAGCCAGATCAGGGATGCGTTGCAACC
GCGTATGCCCAGGTCAGAAGAGTCGCACAAGAGTTGCAGACCCCTGGAAAGAAAAATGGCCAGAGGGCGA
AAACACCCTCTGACCAGCGGAGCGGGCGACGGGAATCGAACCCGCGTAGCTAGTTTGGAAGAATGGGTGT
CTGCCGACCACATATGGGCCGGTCAAGATAGGTTTTTACCCCCTCTCGGCTGCATCCTCTAAGTGGAAAG
AAATTGCAGGTCGTAGAAGCGCGTTGAAGCCTGAGAGTTGCACAGGAGTTGCAACCCGGTAGCCTTGTTC
ACGACGAGAGGAGACCTAGTTGGCACGTCGCGGATGGGGATCGCTGAAGACTCAGCGCAGCGGGAGGATC
CAAGCCTCATACGTCAACCCGCAGGACGGTGTGAGGTACTACGCGCTGCAGACCTACGACAACAAGATGG
ACGCCGAAGCCTGGCTCGCGGGCGAGAAGCGGCTCATCGAGATGGAGACCTGGACCCCTCCACAGGACCG
GGCGAAGAAGGCAGCCGCCAGCGCCATCACGCTGGAGGAGTACACCCGGAAGTGGCTCGTGGAGCGCGAC
CTCGCAGACGGCACCAGGGATCTGTACAGCGGGCACGCGGAGCGCCGCATCTACCCGGTGCTAGGTGAAG
TGGCGGTCACAGAGATGACGCCAGCTCTGGTGCGTGCGTGGTGGGCCGGGATGGGTAGGAAGCACCCGAC
TGCCCGCCGGCATGCCTACAACGTCCTCCGGGCGGTGATGAACACAGCGGTCGAGGACAAGCTGATCGCA
GAGAACCCGTGCCGGATCGAGCAGAAGGCAGCCGATGAGCGCGACGTAGAGGCGCTGACGCCTGAGGAGC
TGGACATCGTCGCCGCTGAGATCTTCGAGCACTACCGGATCGCGGCATACATCCTGGCGTGGACGAGCCT
CCGGTTCGGAGAGCTGATCGAGCTTCGCCGCAAGGACATCGTGGACGACGGCATGACGATGAAGCTCCGG
GTGCGCCGTGGCGCTTCCCGCGTGGGGAACAAGATCGTCGTTGGCAACGCCAAGACCGTCCGGTCGAAGC
GTCCTGTGACGGTTCCGCCTCACGTCGCGGAGATGATCCGAGCGCACATGAAGGACCGTACGAAGATGAA
CAAGGGCCCCGAGGCATTCCTGGTGACCACGACGCAGGGCAACCGGCTGTCGAAGTCCGCGTTCACCAAG
TCGCTGAAGCGTGGCTACGCCAAGATCGGTCGGCCGGAACTCCGCATCCACGACCTCCGCGCTGTCGGCG
CTACGTTCGCCGCTCAGGCAGGTGCGACGACCAAGGAGCTGATGGCCCGTCTCGGTCACACGACTCCTAG
GATGGCGATGAAGTACCAGATGGCGTCTGAGGCCCGCGACGAGGCTATCGCTGAGGCGATGTCCAAGCTG
GCCAAGACCTCCTGAAACGCAAAAAGCCCCCCTCCCAAGGACACTGAGTCCTAAAGAGGGGGGTTTCTTG
TCAGTACGCGAAGAACCACGCCTGGCCGCGAGCGCCAGCACCGCCGCTCTGTGCGGAGACCTGGGCACCA
GCCCCGCCGCCGCCAGGAGCATTGCCGTTCCCGCCAGAAATCTAGACGGTGACCACAACGCGCCCGCTTT
GATCGGGGACGTCGAAATATTGGATCGTCGGCACCGTCACGGCCGTGGGAGGCGGCACGATCCGCGACGT
GATGATCGGCCGCATCCCCACGGTGCTGCGCAGTGAGCTCTACGCCATCCCGGCGTTGATCTGTGCGTTC
GCACGCACAGGCCCGGTGTGAGAAGGGTCTCTGACGAGCGGGAGAACTCCCTATCAG
