>Addgene plasmid #159074 | pMSR:MSMEG_0678:Dendra | depositor partial sequence | sequence record 307016 | insert sequence
ATGCTGCTTTCCGATCGTGACATCCGGGCCGAGATCGCCGCGAAACGCCTGGCCCTCGAGCCGTTCGACG
ATGCCCTGGTGCAGCCGTCGAGCATCGATGTGCGGCTCGACCGCATGTTCCGGGTGTTCAACAACACCCG
GTACACGCACATCGACCCCGCGATGCAGCAGGACGAACTGACCACGCTGGTCGAACCCGCCGAGGGCGAG
CCGTTCGTCCTGCACCCGGGGGAGTTCGTGCTGGGGTCGACGCTGGAGCTGTGCACGCTGCCCGACGACC
TGGCCGGCCGGTTGGAGGGCAAGTCGTCACTCGGGCGTCTGGGCCTGCTGACGCACTCGACCGCGGGCTT
CATCGATCCGGGCTTCTCCGGGCACATCACCCTGGAGCTGTCGAACGTCGCGAACCTGCCCATCACATTG
TGGCCGGGCATGAAGATCGGGCAGCTGTGCCTGCTGCGGCTCACCAGCCCGGCCGAGAATCCGTACGGCA
GCGCCGCGGTGGGGTCGAAATACCAGGGGCAGCGTGGGCCGACGCCGTCGCGCTCGCACCTCAACTTCAT
CAAGTCC
